Addgene plasmid #223867: pD(Gib)_3'beta
Purpose: 4G-cloning donor for 3'-Gibson overhang, beta-sequence
Depositing lab: Stephan Gruber. Depositing organization: Universite de Lausanne (UNIL). Publication: 4G cloning: rapid gene assembly for expression of multisubunit protein complexes in diverse hosts. Taschner M, Dickinson JB, Roisne-Hamelin F, Gruber S. Life Sci Alliance. 2024 Dec 2;8(1):e202402899. doi: 10.26508/lsa.202402899. Print 2025 Jan. PubMed 39622624.
Backbone
  Vector backbone: pD
  Vector type: Golden-Gate Donor
Growth in bacteria
  Bacterial resistance: Chloramphenicol, 25 μg/mL
  Growth temperature: 37°C
  Growth strain: Pir1 ; strain contains pir-116 mutation for plasmid maintenance at high copy
  Copy number: High Copy
Gene/Insert
  Gene/Insert name: 3'beta sequence and spacer
  Species: Synthetic
  Cloning method: Gibson Cloning
Terms and licenses: Academic/Nonprofit Terms; Industry Terms: Not Available to Industry
Depositor comments: Please visit https://doi.org/10.1101/2024.06.17.599261 for bioRxiv preprint.
How to cite: pD(Gib)_3'beta was a gift from Stephan Gruber (Addgene plasmid # 223867 ; http://n2t.net/addgene:223867 ; RRID:Addgene_223867)
