[The description below was written by a language model from this plasmid's Addgene catalogue record and pLannotate feature annotations shown in this document.]
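Description:
pD(Gib)_3'beta is a small (about 2.2 kb) Golden Gate donor plasmid built on the pD backbone and belonging to the 4G-cloning toolkit, a system for rapid assembly of genes for expression of multisubunit protein complexes in a range of hosts. Its payload is a synthetic element described as the "3'beta sequence and spacer". The stated purpose is to supply a defined 3' Gibson overhang, the beta sequence, so that a module assembled by Golden Gate cloning carries a standard homology end for later Gibson joining with other modules. The record does not give the type IIS enzyme sites, the length of the beta sequence, or which partner parts it is combined with.

The plasmid replicates from the R6K γ origin, which functions only when the R6K initiator protein pi is supplied in trans. It is therefore maintained in a pir-expressing E. coli strain, here one carrying the pir-116 mutation, which gives high copy number. This conditional replication means the donor cannot persist in ordinary cloning strains, which helps eliminate donor carry-over after assembly. Selection is by chloramphenicol, through the cat gene under its native promoter. A single loxP site lies next to the origin. The record does not explain its role, although such sites are commonly backbone elements that allow Cre-mediated plasmid fusion.

The remaining automated annotations are short fragment matches to a T7 gene 10B-derived solubility tag, Tn5 transposase and yeast YPK9, the last of which spans the sequence origin. No expression elements accompany them, so they probably reflect similarity within the synthetic spacer or backbone remnants rather than functional coding sequences.
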