Features (pLannotate 1.2.2; 7 found; start..end, strand, type, name):
     31..80      +  CDS            SET1 (fragment): solubility-enhancement tag derived from T7 phage gene 10B
    174..276     +  promoter       cat promoter: promoter of the E. coli cat gene encoding chloramphenicol acetyltransferase
    277..933     +  CDS            cat: CAT_ECOLX - Experimental evidence at protein level: Swiss-Prot protein existence level 1. This enzyme is an effector of chloramphenicol resistance in bacteria. From Escherichia coli. This protein is used as a marker in many commonly used cloning vectors, such as pACYC184.
   1209..1322    -  CDS            tnpA (fragment): TN5P_ECOLX - Also known as tnp. Experimental evidence at protein level: Swiss-Prot protein existence level 1. Mediates transposition of transposon Tn5 by a 'cut and paste' mechanism. First, the monomeric transposase binds the 19 bp inverted DNA repeats flanking the transposon. Then, dimerization of the DNA- bound transposase creates a synaptic DNA complex. After nicking of the first DNA strand, excision of the transposon proceeds through a series of intermediates. The transposase then mediates the insertion of the transposon at a new site by strand transfer. The activity of the wild- type tran
   1331..1687    -  rep_origin     R6K γ ori: γ replication origin from E. coli plasmid R6K; requires the R6K initiator protein pi for replication
   1740..1773    +  protein_bind   loxP: Cre-mediated recombination occurs in the 8-bp core sequence (GCATACAT). Cre recombinase
   1841..20      +  CDS            YPK9 (fragment) (across the origin): YPK9_YEAST - Experimental evidence at protein level: Swiss-Prot protein existence level 1. Vacuolar transporter which plays a role in sequestration of divalent heavy metal ions. From Saccharomyces cerevisiae (strain ATCC 204508 / S288c) (Baker's yeast).
>Addgene plasmid #223867 | pD(Gib)_3'beta | addgene full sequence | sequence record 445919 | Addgene NGS Result
GAGACCCACTGCTTGAGCCTAGAAGATCCGGCTGCTAACAAAGCCCGAAAGGAAGCTGAGTTGGCTGCTG
TCACCGCTGAGCAATAACTATCATAACCCCTAGGTGCCATTTCATTACCTCTTTCTCCGCACCCGACATA
GATCTGGGCCAACTTTTGGCGAAAATGAGACGTTGATCGGCACGTAAGAGGGTCCAACTTTCACCATAAT
GAAATAAGATCACTACCGGGCGTATTTTTTGAGTTATCGAGATTTTCAGGAGCTAAGGAAGCTAAAATGG
AGAAAAAAATCACTGGATATACCACCGTTGATATATCCCAATGGCATCGTAAAGAACATTTTGAGGCATT
TCAGTCAGTTGCTCAATGTACCTATAACCAGACCGTTCAGCTGGATATTACGGCCTTTTTAAAGACCGTA
AAGAAAAATAAGCACAAGTTTTATCCGGCCTTTATTCACATTCTTGCCCGCCTGATGAATGCTCATCCGG
AATTCCGTATGGCAATGAAAGACGGTGAGCTGGTGATATGGGATAGTGTTCACCCTTGTTACACCGTTTT
CCATGAGCAAACTGAAACGTTTTCATCGCTCTGGAGTGAATACCACGACGATTTCCGGCAGTTTCTACAC
ATATATTCGCAAGATGTGGCGTGTTACGGTGAAAACCTGGCCTATTTCCCTAAAGGGTTTATTGAGAATA
TGTTTTTCGTCTCAGCCAATCCCTGGGTGAGTTTCACCAGTTTTGATTTAAACGTGGCCAATATGGACAA
CTTCTTCGCCCCCGTTTTCACCATGGGCAAATATTATACGCAAGGCGACAAGGTGCTGATGCCGCTGGCG
ATTCAGGTTCATCATGCCGTTTGTGATGGCTTCCATGTCGGCAGAATGCTTAATGAATTACAACAGTACT
GCGATGAGTGGCAGGGTGGGGCGTAATTTTTTTAAGGCAGTTATTGGTGCCCTTAAACGCCTGGTTGCTA
CGCCTGAATAAGTGATAATAAGCGGATGAATGGCAGAAATTCGAAAGCAAATTCGACCCGGTCGTCGGTT
CAGGGCAGGGTCGTTAAATAGCCGCTTATGTCTATTGCTGGTTTACCGGTTTATTGACTACCGGAAGCAG
TGTGACCGTGTGCTTCTCAAATGCCTGAGGCCAGTTTGCTCAGGCTCTCCCCGTGGAGGTAATAATTGAC
GATATGATCATTTATTCTGCCTCCCAGCTGACATTCATCCGGGGTCAGCACCGTTTCTGCGGACTGGCTT
TCTACGTGTTCCGCTTCCTTTAGCAGCCCTTGCGCCCTGAGTGCTTGCGGCAGCGTGAAGCTAATTCCCA
TGTCAGCCGTTAAGTGTTCCTGTGTCACTCAAAATTGCTTTGAGAGGCTCTAAGGGCTTCTCAGTGCGTT
ACATCCCTGGCTTGTTGTCCACAACCGTTAAACCTTAAAAGCTTTAAAAGCCTTATATATTCTTTTTTTT
CTTATAAAACTTAAAACCTTAGAGGCTATTTAAGTTGCTGATTTATATTAATTTTATTGTTCAAACATGA
GAGCTTAGTACGTGAAACATGAGAGCTTAGTACGTTAGCCATGAGAGCTTAGTACGTTAGCCATGAGGGT
TTAGTTCGTTAAACATGAGAGCTTAGTACGTTAAACATGAGAGCTTAGTACGTGAAACATGAGAGCTTAG
TACGTACTATCAACAGGTTGAACTGCTGATCAACAGATCCTCTACGCGGCCGCGGTACCATAACTTCGTA
TAGCATACATTATACGAAGTTATCTGCCAGGCACATGGGTTTTACTAGTATCGATTCGCGACCTACTCCG
GAATATTAGGTCTCATACGAGAATCTTCAGATAGTAGGCGATCTGCAAGCGAAAATAATAGAGGAAGCTT
TTCTGGTCATGATGATGTTCATAATCAGCATAGCGAATATCTAAAACCTGACTATCATGAAAAGTTTTAT
CCACAGTATGCACCAAACTTGCATTACCAAAGGTTTTACATTGCGGAAGAGGATTTAGTTATTGGTATCG
CTGCTTACCAGACCTCAAAATTCTGGTATATTATTTACAACCTGTGCTGCTTCTTGACTTTCGGATTAGT
TTATCTTTTAACGAGATGGCTTCCCCATCTCAAAGTTAAATTATATGGCGTGAAAGTGCCATTGGCTAAA
GCTTTTG
